Addgene plasmid #45530: pCAGGS-rat PKA-RIIbeta-mEGFP
Depositing lab: Haining Zhong. Depositing organization: Cold Spring Harbor Laboratory. Publication: Subcellular dynamics of type II PKA in neurons. Zhong H, Sia GM, Sato TR, Gray NW, Mao T, Khuchua Z, Huganir RL, Svoboda K. Neuron. 2009 May 14;62(3):363-74. doi: 10.1016/j.neuron.2009.03.013. PubMed 19447092.
Backbone
  Vector backbone: pCAGGS
  Backbone manufacturer: Karel Svoboda
  Backbone size w/o insert (bp): 5900
  Vector type: Mammalian Expression ; with chicken beta actin promoter and WPRE
Growth in bacteria
  Bacterial resistance: Ampicillin, 100 μg/mL
  Growth temperature: 37°C
  Growth strain: DH5alpha
  Copy number: High Copy
Gene/Insert
  Gene/Insert name: PKA regulatory subunit RII beta tagged by mEGFP
  Species: R. norvegicus (rat)
Terms and licenses: Academic/Nonprofit Terms; Industry Terms: Not Available to Industry
How to cite: pCAGGS-rat PKA-RIIbeta-mEGFP was a gift from Haining Zhong (Addgene plasmid # 45530 ; http://n2t.net/addgene:45530 ; RRID:Addgene_45530)
