[The description below was written by a language model from this plasmid's Addgene catalogue record and pLannotate feature annotations shown in this document.]
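Description:
pCAGGS-rat PKA-RIIbeta-mEGFP is a 7,916 bp mammalian expression plasmid built on a pCAGGS backbone. It is maintained in E. coli through a high-copy ColE1/pUC-type origin and selected with ampicillin via the β-lactamase (AmpR) gene and its native promoter. The backbone also carries remnants of lac regulatory sequences (lac promoter, operator, CAP site, short lacI fragments). It also has an SV40 origin of replication with an adjacent SV40 poly(A) signal, and this origin can support episomal amplification in cells expressing SV40 large T antigen.

The expression cassette is driven by the composite CAG promoter: the human cytomegalovirus immediate-early enhancer, the chicken β-actin promoter and a chimeric chicken β-actin/rabbit β-globin intron, a combination that gives strong, broadly active transcription in mammalian cells, including neurons. Downstream lies the rat Prkar2b coding sequence, encoding the type II beta regulatory subunit of cAMP-dependent protein kinase (PKA). It is followed almost immediately by mEGFP, an enhanced GFP carrying the monomerizing A206K mutation, an arrangement consistent with a C-terminal fluorescent fusion. The monomeric tag reduces the risk that GFP self-association distorts the localization of the regulatory subunit. After the fusion come a second small chimeric intron, a WPRE to enhance transcript stability and expression, and bovine growth hormone and rabbit β-globin polyadenylation signals.

Type II regulatory subunits tether PKA to anchoring proteins. In keeping with the associated study on the subcellular dynamics of type II PKA in neurons, the construct is suited to live imaging of the distribution and mobility of RIIβ in transfected cells.
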