Features (pLannotate 1.2.2; 23 found; start..end, strand, type, name):
      4..383     +  enhancer       CMV enhancer: human cytomegalovirus immediate early enhancer
    386..661     +  promoter       chicken β-actin promoter: No description available
    662..1670    +  intron         chimeric intron: chimera between introns from chicken β-actin and rabbit β-globin
   1724..1740    +  misc_feature   MCS (fragment): multiple cloning site
   1749..2996    +  CDS            Prkar2b: KAP3_RAT - Experimental evidence at protein level: Swiss-Prot protein existence level 1. Regulatory subunit of the cAMP-dependent protein kinases involved in cAMP signaling in cells. Type II regulatory chains mediate membrane association by binding to anchoring proteins, including the MAP2 kinase. From Rattus norvegicus (Rat).
   3003..3722    +  CDS            mEGFP: enhanced GFP with monomerizing A206K mutation (Zacharias et al., 2002) mammalian codon-optimized
   3839..3972    +  intron         chimeric intron: chimera between introns from human β-globin and immunoglobulin heavy chain genes
   3981..4569    +  misc_feature   WPRE: woodchuck hepatitis virus posttranscriptional regulatory element
   4573..4589    +  misc_feature   MCS (fragment): pUC18/19 multiple cloning site
   4602..4713    +  polyA_signal   bGH poly(A) signal: bovine growth hormone polyadenylation signal
   4863..4934    +  CDS            HBB (fragment): HBB_PONPY - Experimental evidence at transcript level: Swiss-Prot protein existence level 2. Involved in oxygen transport from the lung to the various peripheral tissues. From Pongo pygmaeus (Bornean orangutan).
   5005..5060    +  polyA_signal   β-globin poly(A) signal: rabbit β-globin polyadenylation signal (Gil and Proudfoot, 1987)
   5443..5459    -  protein_bind   lac operator: The lac repressor binds to the lac operator to inhibit transcription in E. coli. This inhibition can be relieved by adding lactose or isopropyl-β-D-thiogalactopyranoside (IPTG). lac repressor encoded by lacI
   5467..5497    -  promoter       lac promoter: promoter for the E. coli lac operon
   5512..5533    -  protein_bind   CAP binding site: CAP binding activates transcription in the presence of cAMP. E. coli catabolite activator protein
   5546..5585    -  CDS            lacI (fragment): lac repressor; lacI; The lac repressor binds to the lac operator to inhibit transcription in E. coli. This inhibition can be relieved by adding lactose or isopropyl-β-D-thiogalactopyranoside (IPTG).
   5592..5614    +  promoter       SV40 promoter (fragment): SV40 enhancer and early promoter
   5638..5773    +  rep_origin     SV40 ori: SV40 origin of replication
   5793..5927    +  polyA_signal   SV40 poly(A) signal: SV40 polyadenylation signal
   5929..5983    -  CDS            lacI (fragment): lac repressor; lacI; The lac repressor binds to the lac operator to inhibit transcription in E. coli. This inhibition can be relieved by adding lactose or isopropyl-β-D-thiogalactopyranoside (IPTG).
   6166..6754    -  rep_origin     ori: high-copy-number ColE1/pMB1/pBR322/pUC origin of replication
   6925..7785    -  CDS            AmpR: β-lactamase; bla; confers resistance to ampicillin, carbenicillin, and related antibiotics
   7786..7890    -  promoter       AmpR promoter: bla
>Addgene plasmid #45530 | pCAGGS-rat PKA-RIIbeta-mEGFP | depositor full sequence | sequence record 63626 | pCAGGS-rat PKA-RIIbeta-mEGFP sequence 7916 bps
GTCGACATTGATTATTGACTAGTTATTAATAGTAATCAATTACGGGGTCATTAGTTCATAGCCCATATAT
GGAGTTCCGCGTTACATAACTTACGGTAAATGGCCCGCCTGGCTGACCGCCCAACGACCCCCGCCCATTG
ACGTCAATAATGACGTATGTTCCCATAGTAACGCCAATAGGGACTTTCCATTGACGTCAATGGGTGGACT
ATTTACGGTAAACTGCCCACTTGGCAGTACATCAAGTGTATCATATGCCAAGTACGCCCCCTATTGACGT
CAATGACGGTAAATGGCCCGCCTGGCATTATGCCCAGTACATGACCTTATGGGACTTTCCTACTTGGCAG
TACATCTACGTATTAGTCATCGCTATTACCATGGGTCGAGGTGAGCCCCACGTTCTGCTTCACTCTCCCC
ATCTCCCCCCCCTCCCCACCCCCAATTTTGTATTTATTTATTTTTTAATTATTTTGTGCAGCGATGGGGG
CGGGGGGGGGGGGGGCGCGCGCCAGGCGGGGCGGGGCGGGGGCGAGGGCGGGGCGGGGCGAGGCGGAGAG
GTGCGGCGGCAGCCAATCAGAGCGGCGCGCTCCGAAAGTTTCCTTTTATGGCGAGGCGGCGGCGGCGGCG
GCCCTATAAAAAGCGAAGCGCGCGGCGGGCGGGAGTCGCTGCGTTGCCTTCGCCCCGTGCCCCGCTCCGC
GCCGCCTCGCGCCGCCCGCCCCGGCTCTGACTGACCGCGTTACTCCCACAGGTGAGCGGGCGGGACGGCC
CTTCTCCTCCGGGCTGTAATTAGCGCTTGGTTTAATGACGGCTCGTTTCTTTTCTGTGGCTGCGTGAAAG
CCTTAAAGGGCTCCGGGAGGGCCCTTTGTGCGGGGGGGAGCGGCTCGGGGGGTGCGTGCGTGTGTGTGTG
CGTGGGGAGCGCCGCGTGCGGCCCGCGCTGCCCGGCGGCTGTGAGCGCTGCGGGCGCGGCGCGGGGCTTT
GTGCGCTCCGCGTGTGCGCGAGGGGAGCGCGGCCGGGGGCGGTGCCCCGCGGTGCGGGGGGGCTGCGAGG
GGAACAAAGGCTGCGTGCGGGGTGTGTGCGTGGGGGGGTGAGCAGGGGGTGTGGGCGCGGCGGTCGGGCT
GTAACCCCCCCCTGCACCCCCCTCCCCGAGTTGCTGAGCACGGCCCGGCTTCGGGTGCGGGGCTCCGTGC
GGGGCGTGGCGCGGGGCTCGCCGTGCCGGGCGGGGGGTGGCGGCAGGTGGGGGTGCCGGGCGGGGCGGGG
CCGCCTCGGGCCGGGGAGGGCTCGGGGGAGGGGCGCGGCGGCCCCGGAGCGCCGGCGGCTGTCGAGGCGC
GGCGAGCCGCAGCCATTGCCTTTTATGGTAATCGTGCGAGAGGGCGCAGGGACTTCCTTTGTCCCAAATC
TGGCGGAGCCGAAATCTGGGAGGCGCCGCCGCACCCCCTCTAGCGGGCGCGGGCGAAGCGGTGCGGCGCC
GGCAGGAAGGAAATGGGCGGGGAGGGCCTTCGTGCGTCGCCGCGCCGCCGTCCCCTTCTCCATCTCCAGC
CTCGGGGCTGCCGCAGGGGGACGGCTGCCTTCGGGGGGGACGGGGCAGGGCGGGGTTCGGCTTCTGGCGT
GTGACCGGCGGCTCTAGAGCCTCTGCTAACCATGTTCATGCCTTCTTCTTTTTCCTACAGCTCCTGGGCA
ACGTGCTGGTTGTTGTGCTGTCTCATCATTTTGGCAAAGAATTCGGTACCGCGGGCCCGGCCGCCACCAT
GAGCATCGAGATCCCCGCGGGGCTCACGGAGCTGCTGCAGGGCTTCACGGTGGAGGTGCTGAGGCACCAG
CCCGCCGACCTGCTGGAGTTCGCGCTGCAGCACTTCACGCGGCTGCAGCAGGAGAACGAGCGCAAGGGCG
CCGCGCGCTTCGGCCATGAGGGCAGGACCTGGGGGGACGCGGGCGCAGCCGCCGGGGGCGGAACCCCCAG
TAAGGGTGTCAACTTCGCGGAGGAGCCCATGCGCTCCGATTCCGAGAACGGCGAAGAGGAGGAGGCCGCG
GAAGCAGGGGCGTTCAACGCTCCAGTTATAAACCGGTTCACAAGGCGTGCCTCGGTATGTGCAGAAGCTT
ATAATCCTGATGAAGAAGAAGATGATGCAGAGTCCAGGATAATACATCCCAAAACTGACGATCAAAGAAA
CAGATTGCAAGAAGCCTGCAAAGACATCCTGCTGTTTAAGAACCTGGATCCAGAACAGATGTCTCAAGTA
TTAGATGCCATGTTTGAAAAATTGGTCAAAGAAGGGGAACACGTAATCGATCAAGGTGATGATGGTGACA
ACTTTTACGTCATCGACAGAGGAACATTTGATATTTATGTAAAATGTGATGGCGTTGGAAGATGCGTTGG
TAACTATGACAATCGTGGGAGTTTTGGAGAACTGGCCTTAATGTACAATACACCCAGAGCAGCTACAATC
ACTGCTACCTCTCCTGGTGCTCTGTGGGGTTTGGACAGGGTGACCTTCAGGAGAATAATAGTAAAAAACA
ATGCCAAAAAGAGGAAGATGTACGAGAGCTTTATTGAGTCACTGCCATTCCTCAAGTCTCTGGAGGTTTC
TGAACGCCTGAAGGTGGTAGATGTGATTGGCACCAAAGTTTACAACGATGGAGAACAGATCATTGCTCAG
GGAGACTCGGCGGATTCGTTCTTCATTGTAGAATCTGGAGAAGTGAGAATTACTATGAAGAGAAAGGGTA
AATCAGACATCGAAGAGAACGGTGCTGTGGAAATCGCTCGGTGTCTCCGGGGACAGTATTTTGGAGAGCT
TGCCCTGGTCACTAACAAGCCAAGAGCAGCATCTGCACACGCCATTGGGACTGTCAAATGCTTAGCCATG
GATGTGCAAGCATTTGAGAGGCTTCTGGGACCTTGCATGGAAATTATGAAGAGGAATATCGCCACCTATG
AGGAGCAATTAGTTGCACTGTTTGGGACAAACATGGATATTGTTGAGCCCACTGCAGATATCATGGTGAG
CAAGGGCGAGGAGCTGTTCACCGGGGTGGTGCCCATCCTGGTCGAGCTGGACGGCGACGTAAACGGCCAC
AAGTTCAGCGTGTCCGGCGAGGGCGAGGGCGATGCCACCTACGGCAAGCTGACCCTGAAGTTCATCTGCA
CCACCGGCAAGCTGCCCGTGCCCTGGCCCACCCTCGTGACCACCCTGACCTACGGCGTGCAGTGCTTCAG
CCGCTACCCCGACCACATGAAGCAGCACGACTTCTTCAAGTCCGCCATGCCCGAAGGCTACGTCCAGGAG
CGCACCATCTTCTTCAAGGACGACGGCAACTACAAGACCCGCGCCGAGGTGAAGTTCGAGGGCGACACCC
TGGTGAACCGCATCGAGCTGAAGGGCATCGACTTCAAGGAGGACGGCAACATCCTGGGGCACAAGCTGGA
GTACAACTACAACAGCCACAACGTCTATATCATGGCCGACAAGCAGAAGAACGGCATCAAGGTGAACTTC
AAGATCCGCCACAACATCGAGGACGGCAGCGTGCAGCTCGCCGACCACTACCAGCAGAACACCCCCATCG
GCGACGGCCCCGTGCTGCTGCCCGACAACCACTACCTGAGCACCCAGTCCAAGCTGAGCAAAGACCCCAA
CGAGAAGCGCGATCACATGGTCCTGCTGGAGTTCGTGACCGCCGCCGGGATCACTCTCGGCATGGACGAG
CTGTACAAGTAATCTAGGGGATCCACCGGAAGCCACCTGCATGCGGCCGCATGATCAGCTGGATGCATCG
ATCACGCGTACCGGTGCTCGAGGTACCGATGAATAGCTAAGGTCGACCGAGGCCGCAGGTAAGTATCAAG
GTTACAAGACAGGTTTAAGGAGACCACATAGAAACTGGGCTTGTCGAGACAGAGAAGACTCTTGCGTTTC
TGATAGGCACCTATTGGTCTTACTGACATCCACTTTGCCTTTCTCTCCACAGGTGTCGACAATCAACCTC
TGGATTACAAAATTTGTGAAAGATTGACTGGTATTCTTAACTATGTTGCTCCTTTTACGCTATGTGGATA
CGCTGCTTTAATGCCTTTGTATCATGCTATTGCTTCCCGTATGGCTTTCATTTTCTCCTCCTTGTATAAA
TCCTGGTTGCTGTCTCTTTATGAGGAGTTGTGGCCCGTTGTCAGGCAACGTGGCGTGGTGTGCACTGTGT
TTGCTGACGCAACCCCCACTGGTTGGGGCATTGCCACCACCTGTCAGCTCCTTTCCGGGACTTTCGCTTT
CCCCCTCCCTATTGCCACGGCGGAACTCATCGCCGCCTGCCTTGCCCGCTGCTGGACAGGGGCTCGGCTG
TTGGGCACTGACAATTCCGTGGTGTTGTCGGGGAAGCTGACGTCCTTTCCATGGCTGCTCGCCTGTGTTG
CCACCTGGATTCTGCGCGGGACGTCCTTCTGCTACGTCCCTTCGGCCCTCAATCCAGCGGACCTTCCTTC
CCGCGGCCTGCTGCCGGCTCTGCGGCCTCTTCCGCGTCTTCGCCTTCGCCCTCAGACGAGTCGGATCTCC
CTTTGGGCCGCCTCCCCGCCTGGAATTCGAGCTCGGTACGATCAGCCTCGACTGTGCCTTCTAGTTGCCA
GCCATCTGTTGTTTGCCCCTCCCCCGTGCCTTCCTTGACCCTGGAAGGTGCCACTCCCACTGTCCTTTCC
TAATAAAATGAGGAAATTGCATCGCATTGTCTGAGTAGGTGTCATTCTATTCTGGGGGGTGGGGTGGGGC
AGGACAGCAAGGGGGAGGATTGGGAAGACAATAGCAGGCCAGCTTTTGTTCCCTTTAGGGTTAATTGCGC
GCTTGGCGCTAATCATGGTCATAGCTGTTTCCACTCCTCAGGTGCAGGCTGCCTATCAGAAGGTGGTGGC
TGGTGTGGCCAATGCCCTGGCTCACAAATACCACTGAGATCTTTTTCCCTCTGCCAAAAATTATGGGGAC
ATCATGAAGCCCCTTGAGCATCTGACTTCTGGCTAATAAAGGAAATTTATTTTCATTGCAATAGTGTGTT
GGAATTTTTTGTGTCTCTCACTCGGAAGGACATATGGGAGGGCAAATCATTTAAAACATCAGAATGAGTA
TTTGGTTTAGAGTTTGGCAACATATGCCATATGCTGGCTGCCATGAACAAAGGTGGCTATAAAGAGGTCA
TCAGTATATGAAACAGCCCCCTGCTGTCCATTCCTTATTCCATAGAAAAGCCTTGACTTGAGGTTAGATT
TTTTTTTATATTTTGTTTGTGTTATTTTTTTCTTTAACATCCCTAAAATTTTCCTTACATGTTTTACTAG
CCAGATTTTTCCTCCTCTCCTGACTACTCCCAGTCATAGCTGTCCCTCTTCTCTTATGAAGATCCCTCGA
CCTGCAGCCCAAGCTTGGCGTAATCATGGTCATAGCTGTTTCCTGTGTGAAATTGTTATCCGCTCACAAT
TCCACACAACATACGAGCCGGAAGCATAAAGTGTAAAGCCTGGGGTGCCTAATGAGTGAGCTAACTCACA
TTAATTGCGTTGCGCTCACTGCCCGCTTTCCAGTCGGGAAACCTGTCGTGCCAGCGGATCCGCATCTCAA
TTAGTCAGCAACCATAGTCCCGCCCCTAACTCCGCCCATCCCGCCCCTAACTCCGCCCAGTTCCGCCCAT
TCTCCGCCCCATGGCTGACTAATTTTTTTTATTTATGCAGAGGCCGAGGCCGCCTCGGCCTCTGAGCTAT
TCCAGAAGTAGTGAGGAGGCTTTTTTGGAGGCCTAGGCTTTTGCAAAAAGCTAACTTGTTTATTGCAGCT
TATAATGGTTACAAATAAAGCAATAGCATCACAAATTTCACAAATAAAGCATTTTTTTCACTGCATTCTA
GTTGTGGTTTGTCCAAACTCATCAATGTATCTTATCATGTCTGGATCCGCTGCATTAATGAATCGGCCAA
CGCGCGGGGAGAGGCGGTTTGCGTATTGGGCGCTCTTCCGCTTCCTCGCTCACTGACTCGCTGCGCTCGG
TCGTTCGGCTGCGGCGAGCGGTATCAGCTCACTCAAAGGCGGTAATACGGTTATCCACAGAATCAGGGGA
TAACGCAGGAAAGAACATGTGAGCAAAAGGCCAGCAAAAGGCCAGGAACCGTAAAAAGGCCGCGTTGCTG
GCGTTTTTCCATAGGCTCCGCCCCCCTGACGAGCATCACAAAAATCGACGCTCAAGTCAGAGGTGGCGAA
ACCCGACAGGACTATAAAGATACCAGGCGTTTCCCCCTGGAAGCTCCCTCGTGCGCTCTCCTGTTCCGAC
CCTGCCGCTTACCGGATACCTGTCCGCCTTTCTCCCTTCGGGAAGCGTGGCGCTTTCTCAATGCTCACGC
TGTAGGTATCTCAGTTCGGTGTAGGTCGTTCGCTCCAAGCTGGGCTGTGTGCACGAACCCCCCGTTCAGC
CCGACCGCTGCGCCTTATCCGGTAACTATCGTCTTGAGTCCAACCCGGTAAGACACGACTTATCGCCACT
GGCAGCAGCCACTGGTAACAGGATTAGCAGAGCGAGGTATGTAGGCGGTGCTACAGAGTTCTTGAAGTGG
TGGCCTAACTACGGCTACACTAGAAGGACAGTATTTGGTATCTGCGCTCTGCTGAAGCCAGTTACCTTCG
GAAAAAGAGTTGGTAGCTCTTGATCCGGCAAACAAACCACCGCTGGTAGCGGTGGTTTTTTTGTTTGCAA
GCAGCAGATTACGCGCAGAAAAAAAGGATCTCAAGAAGATCCTTTGATCTTTTCTACGGGGTCTGACGCT
CAGTGGAACGAAAACTCACGTTAAGGGATTTTGGTCATGAGATTATCAAAAAGGATCTTCACCTAGATCC
TTTTAAATTAAAAATGAAGTTTTAAATCAATCTAAAGTATATATGAGTAAACTTGGTCTGACAGTTACCA
ATGCTTAATCAGTGAGGCACCTATCTCAGCGATCTGTCTATTTCGTTCATCCATAGTTGCCTGACTCCCC
GTCGTGTAGATAACTACGATACGGGAGGGCTTACCATCTGGCCCCAGTGCTGCAATGATACCGCGAGACC
CACGCTCACCGGCTCCAGATTTATCAGCAATAAACCAGCCAGCCGGAAGGGCCGAGCGCAGAAGTGGTCC
TGCAACTTTATCCGCCTCCATCCAGTCTATTAATTGTTGCCGGGAAGCTAGAGTAAGTAGTTCGCCAGTT
AATAGTTTGCGCAACGTTGTTGCCATTGCTACAGGCATCGTGGTGTCACGCTCGTCGTTTGGTATGGCTT
CATTCAGCTCCGGTTCCCAACGATCAAGGCGAGTTACATGATCCCCCATGTTGTGCAAAAAAGCGGTTAG
CTCCTTCGGTCCTCCGATCGTTGTCAGAAGTAAGTTGGCCGCAGTGTTATCACTCATGGTTATGGCAGCA
CTGCATAATTCTCTTACTGTCATGCCATCCGTAAGATGCTTTTCTGTGACTGGTGAGTACTCAACCAAGT
CATTCTGAGAATAGTGTATGCGGCGACCGAGTTGCTCTTGCCCGGCGTCAATACGGGATAATACCGCGCC
ACATAGCAGAACTTTAAAAGTGCTCATCATTGGAAAACGTTCTTCGGGGCGAAAACTCTCAAGGATCTTA
CCGCTGTTGAGATCCAGTTCGATGTAACCCACTCGTGCACCCAACTGATCTTCAGCATCTTTTACTTTCA
CCAGCGTTTCTGGGTGAGCAAAAACAGGAAGGCAAAATGCCGCAAAAAAGGGAATAAGGGCGACACGGAA
ATGTTGAATACTCATACTCTTCCTTTTTCAATATTATTGAAGCATTTATCAGGGTTATTGTCTCATGAGC
GGATACATATTTGAATGTATTTAGAAAAATAAACAAATAGGGGTTCCGCGCACATTTCCCCGAAAAGTGC
CACCTG
