>Addgene plasmid #45530 | pCAGGS-rat PKA-RIIbeta-mEGFP | addgene partial sequence | sequence record 65230 | EGFP_N_primer
GCTCCTCGCCCTTGCTCACCATGATATCTGCAGTGGGCTCAACAATATCCATGTTTGTCCCAAACAGTGC
AACTAATTGCTCCTCATAGGTGGCGATATTCCTCTTCATAATTTCCATGCAAGGTCCCAGAAGCCTCTCA
AATGCTTGCACATCCATGGCTAAGCATTTGACAGTCCCAATGGCGTGTGCAGATGCTGCTCTTGGCTTGT
TAGTGACCAGGGCAAGCTCTCCAAAATACTGTCCCCGGAGACACCGAGCGATTTCCACAGCACCGTTCTC
TTCGATGTCTGATTTACCCTTTCTCTTCATAGTAATTCTCACTTCTCCAGATTCTACAATGAAGAACGAA
TCCGCCGAGTCTCCCTGAGCAATGATCTGTTCTCCATCGTTGTAAACTTTGGTGCCAATCACATCTACCA
CCTTCAGGCGTTCAGAAACCTCCAGAGACTTGAGGAATGGCAGTGACTCAATAAAGCTCTCGTACATCTT
CCTCTTTTTGGCATTGTTTTTTACTATTATTCTCCTGAAGGTCACCCTGTCCAAACCCCACAGAGCACCA
GGAGAGGTAGCAGTGATTGTAGCTGCTCTGGGTGTATTGTACATTAAGGCCAGTTCTCCAAAACTCCCAC
GATTGTCATAGTTACCAACGCATCTTCCAACGCCATCACATTTTACATAAATATCAAATGTTCCTCTGTC
GATGACGTAAAAGTTGTCACCATCATCACCTTGATCGATTACGTGTTCCCCTTCTTTGACCAATTTTTCA
AACATGGCATCTAATACTTGAGACATCTGTTCTGGATCCAGGTTCTTAAACAGCAGGATGTCTTTGCAGG
CTTCTTGCAATCTGTTTCTTTGATCGTCAGTTTTGGGA
